>Addgene plasmid #126275 | pGWB14-LYX057 | addgene full sequence | sequence record 246592 | Addgene NGS Result
TCGGTCTTGCCTTGCTCGTCGGTGATGTACTTCACCAGCTCCGCGAAGTCGCTCTTCTTGATGGAGCGCA
TGGGGACGTGCTTGGCAATCACGCGCACCCCCCGGCCGTTTTAGCGGCTAAAAAAGTCATGGCTCTGCCC
TCGGGCGGACCACGCCCATCATGACCTTGCCAAGCTCGTCCTGCTTCTCTTCGATCTTCGCCAGCAGGGC
GAGGATCGTGGCATCACCGAACCGCGCCGTGCGCGGGTCGTCGGTGAGCCAGAGTTTCAGCAGGCCGCCC
AGGCGGCCCAGGTCGCCATTGATGCGGGCCAGCTCGCGGACGTGCTCATAGTCCACGACGCCCGTGATTT
TGTAGCCCTGGCCGACGGCCAGCAGGTAGGCCGACAGGCTCATGCCGGCCGCCGCCGCCTTTTCCTCAAT
CGCTCTTCGTTCGTCTGGAAGGCAGTACACCTTGATAGGTGGGCTGCCCTTCCTGGTTGGCTTGGTTTCA
TCAGCCATCCGCTTGCCCTCATCTGTTACGCCGGCGGTAGCCGGCCAGCCTCGCAGAGCAGGATTCCCGT
TGAGCACCGCCAGGTGCGAATAAGGGACAGTGAAGAAGGAACACCCGCTCGCGGGTGGGCCTACTTCACC
TATCCTGCCCGGCTGACGCCGTTGGATACACCAAGGAAAGTCTACACGAACCCTTTGGCAAAATCCTGTA
TATCGTGCGAAAAAGGATGGATATACCGAAAAAATCGCTATAATGACCCCGAAGCAGGGTTATGCAGCGG
AAAAGCGCCACGCTTCCCGAAGGGAGAAAGGCGGACAGGTATCCGGTAAGCGGCAGGGTCGGAACAGGAG
AGCGCACGAGGGAGCTTCCAGGGGGAAACGCCTGGTATCTTTATAGTCCTGTCGGGTTTCGCCACCTCTG
ACTTGAGCGTCGATTTTTGTGATGCTCGTCAGGGGGGCGGAGCCTATGGAAAAACGCCAGCAACGCGGCC
TTTTTACGGTTCCTGGCCTTTTGCTGGCCTTTTGCTCACATGTTCTTTCCTGCGTTATCCCCTGATTCTG
TGGATAACCGTATTACCGCCTTTGAGTGAGCTGATACCGCTCGCCGCAGCCGAACGACCGAGCGCAGCGA
GTCAGTGAGCGAGGAAGCGGAAGAGCGCCAGAAGGCCGCCAGAGAGGCCGAGCGCGGCCGTGAGGCTTGG
ACGCTAGGGCAGGGCATGAAAAAGCCCGTAGCGGGCTGCTACGGGCGTCTGACGCGGTGGAAAGGGGGAG
GGGATGTTGTCTACATGGCTCTGCTGTAGTGAGTGGGTTGCGCTCCGGCAGCGGTCCTGATCAATCGTCA
CCCTTTCTCGGTCCTTCAACGTTCCTGACAACGAGCCTCCTTTTCGCCAATCCATCGACAATCACCGCGA
GTCCCTGCTCGAACGCTGCGTCCGGACCGGCTTCGTCGAAGGCGTCTATCGCGGCCCGCAACAGCGGCGA
GAGCGGAGCCTGTTCAACGGTGCCGCCGCGCTCGCCGGCATCGCTGTCGCCGGCCTGCTCCTCAAGCACG
GCCCCAACAGTGAAGTAGCTGATTGTCATCAGCGCATTGACGGCGTCCCCGGCCGAAAAACCCGCCTCGC
AGAGGAAGCGAAGCTGCGCGTCGGCCGTTTCCATCTGCGGTGCGCCCGGTCGCGTGCCGGCATGGATGCG
CGCGCCATCGCGGTAGGCGAGCAGCGCCTGCCTGAAGCTGCGGGCATTCCCGATCAGAAATGAGCGCCAG
TCGTCGTCGGCTCTCGGCACCGAATGCGTATGATTCTCCGCCAGCATGGCTTCGGCCAGTGCGTCGAGCA
GCGCCCGCTTGTTCCTGAAGTGCCAGTAAAGCGCCGGCTGCTGAACCCCCAACCGTTCCGCCAGTTTGCG
TGTCGTCAGACCGTCTACGCCGACCTCGTTCAACAGGTCCAGGGCGGCACGGATCACTGTATTCGGCTGC
AACTTTGTCATGCTTGACACTTTATCACTGATAAACATAATATGTCCACCAACTTATCAGTGATAAAGAA
TCCGCGCGTTCAATCGGACCAGCGGAGGCTGGTCCGGAGGCCAGACGTGAAACCCAACATACCCCTGATC
GTAATTCTGAGCACTGTCGCGCTCGACGCTGTCGGCATCGGCCTGATTATGCCGGTGCTGCCGGGCCTCC
TGCGCGATCTGGTTCACTCGAACGACGTCACCGCCCACTATGGCATTCTGCTGGCGCTGTATGCGTTGGT
GCAATTTGCCTGCGCACCTGTGCTGGGCGCGCTGTCGGATCGTTTCGGGCGGCGGCCAATCTTGCTCGTC
TCGCTGGCCGGCGCCAGATCTGGGGAACCCTGTGGTTGGCATGCACATACAAATGGACGAACGGATAAAC
CTTTTCACGCCCTTTTAAATATCCGATTATTCTAATAAACGCTCTTTTCTCTTAGGTTTACCCGCCAATA
TATCCTGTCAAACACTGATAGTTTAAACGTTGCGATTAAGAATTCGAGCTCGGTACCCCCCTACTCCAAA
AATGTCAAAGATACAGTCTCAGAAGACCAAAGGGCTATTGAGACTTTTCAACAAAGGGTAATTTCGGGAA
ACCTCCTCGGATTCCATTGCCCAGCTATCTGTCACTTCATCGAAAGGACAGTAGAAAAGGAAGGTGGCTC
CTACAAATGCCATCATTGCGATAAAGGAAAGGCTATCATTCAAGATGCCTCTGCCGACAGTGGTCCCAAA
GATGGACCCCCACCCACGAGGAGCATCGTGGAAAAAGAAGACGTTCCAACCACGTCTTCAAAGCAAGTGG
ATTGATGTGACATCTCCACTGACGTAAGGGATGACGCACAATCCCACTATCCTTCGCAAGACCCTTCCTC
TATATAAGGAAGTTCATTTCATTTGGAGAGGACAGCCCAAGCTTCGACTCTAGAGGATCCCCTTAAATCG
ATATGGAACGAGCTATACAAGGAAACGACGCTAGGGAACAAGCTAACAGTGAACGTTGGGATGGAGGATC
AGGAGGTACCACTTCTCCCTTCAAACTTCCTGACGAAAGTCCGAGTTGGACTGAGTGGCGGCTACATAAC
GATGAGACGAATTCGAATCAAGATAATCCCCTTGGTTTCAAGGAAAGCTGGGGTTTCGGGAAAGTTGTAT
TTAAGAGATATCTCAGATACGACAGGACGGAAGCTTCACTGCACAGAGTCCTTGGATCTTGGACGGGAGA
TTCGGTTAACTATGCAGCATCTCGATTTTTCGGTTTCGACCAGATCGGATGTACCTATAGTATTCGGTTT
CGAGGAGTTAGTATCACCGTTTCTGGAGGGTCTCGAACTCTTCAGCATCTCTGTGAGATGGCAATTCGGT
CTAAGCAAGAACTGCTACAGCTTGCCCCAATCGAAGTGGAAAGTAATGTATCAAGAGGATGCCCTGAAGG
TACTCAAACCTTCGAAAAAGAAAGCGAGTAAGTCGAGGGCGAGCTCGAATTCGGTACGCTGAAATCACCA
GTCTCTCTCTACAAATCTATCTCTCTCTATTTTCTCCATAAATAATGTGTGAGTAGTTTCCCGATAAGGG
AAATTAGGGTTCTTATAGGGTTTCGCTCATGTGTTGAGCATATAAGAAACCCTTAGTATGTATTTGTATT
TGTAAAATACTTCTATCAATAAAATTTCTAATTCCTAAAACCAAAATCCAGTACTAAAATCCAGATCTCC
CTGCAGGTCCCCAGATTAGCCTTTTCAATTTCAGAAAGAATGCTAACCCACAGATGGTTAGAGAGGCTTA
CGCAGCAGGTCTCATCAAGACGATCTACCCGAGCAATAATCTCCAGGAAATCAAATACCTTCCCAAGAAG
GTTAAAGATGCAGTCAAAAGATTCAGGACTAACTGCATCAAGAACACAGAGAAAGATATATTTCTCAAGA
TCAGAAGTACTATTCCAGTATGGACGATTCAAGGCTTGCTTCACAAACCAAGGCAAGTAATAGAGATTGG
AGTCTCTAAAAAGGTAGTTCCCACTGAATCAAAGGCCATGGAGTCAAAGATTCAAATAGAGGACCTAACA
GAACTCGCCGTAAAGACTGGCGAACAGTTCATACAGAGTCTCTTACGACTCAATGACAAGAAGAAAATCT
TCGTCAACATGGTGGAGCACGACACACTTGTCTACTCCAAAAATATCAAAGATACAGTCTCAGAAGACCA
AAGGGCAATTGAGACTTTTCAACAAAGGGTAATATCCGGAAACCTCCTCGGATTCCATTGCCCAGCTATC
TGTCACTTTATTGTGAAGATAGTGGAAAAGGAAGGTGGCTCCTACAAATGCCATCATTGCGATAAAGGAA
AGGCCATCGTTGAAGATGCCTCTGCCGACAGTGGTCCCAAAGATGGACCCCCACCCACGAGGAGCATCGT
GGAAAAAGAAGACGTTCCAACCACGTCTTCAAAGCAAGTGGATTGATGTGATATCTCCACTGACGTAAGG
GATGACGCACAATCCCACTATCCTTCGCAAGACCCTTCCTCTATATAAGGAAGTTCATTTCATTTGGAGA
GAACACGGGGGACTCTAGAGTTATCAACAAGTTTGTACAAAAAAGCAGGCTCCACCACTAGTATGGTTTC
GGATGCAAAATTGGCAAGGGCAATGGGTGGAAAAACAGCAAGAGCTTGTGACAATTGTATTAGAAAAAGG
GCACGTTGGTATTGTCCAGCCGATGATGCATTTTTATGTCAAAATTGTGATTCTTCTGTTCATTCAGCTA
ATCCTTTAGCTCGTAGACACGAAAGAGTTCGTCTTAAAACATCATCACTCAAAGAATCTTCACCAGACGA
AAACTTTCCCAATTTGGAAAGTCCAGTCTCAGTCTCAGTTTCAGTTTCAGTCCCATCGTGGCATCGTGGA
TTTACACGAAAGGCACGAACTCCTAGGAATGTGAGAAAGGTTAGTAAATCCACCGAGGAAGAGGAGGAGG
AAGAAGTTATTCGTAAGAACCCTATTCATCTTGTTCCTGAGATATTAAGCGATGAGAATTCAATTGATGA
CAACGAGGAGCAACTCTTATATCGGGTGCCTATATTTGATCCGTTTGTAGCTGAGCTCTGCACGTCAGCC
ACCAGAAATGATCAGATGGAGAACGTGCAGACAGCAGCAGAGGCAGATTCAGAATTTAAACCTGAATCTA
AAGAGACGTTACAACATGATAATATCTGTAACGGTGATTTAAATAGGTTTCATGGGATGTTGCCATCTGA
AATGGAGCTAGCAGAATTTGCAGCTGATGTTGAAAGTTTACTAGGGAAAGGACTTGATGATGAATCATTT
GATATGGAAGGGTTAGGTCTTTCAGGGGGTTGTAATAAGGAGGAAAATTCAATGGAATGTTCTATGGTTA
GTACTTATAAAAAAGTAAAAATTGAAGATGAAGGAGAAGGTGATGAAGTTGTTATGGATACAACTACTAC
TAACCATGATATTGATATTAATGGTGATATTTTTGAGTTCAAATTCGATTACGATTCACCGACGAATATT
AATGGAGGAGATGAAGTTGGAGAAGAAGTTATGGAGATTAATGGTGAAGATGGTGTTGTTGGGGATGCAA
ATTTTAAGGAGAAAAAGAAAATATTATTGAATCTTGATTATGAAACTGTATTAATAGCATGGGCTGATCA
AAGGTCTCCTTGGACTAATGGTGAAAAGCCAGAATTGGATTCCAATGATTGTTGGCCAGACTGCATGGGA
AACTGTGGAACAATTCATCCATATGGAATAATGAATGGACATGCAACAATTATAGACAGAGGAAGAGAAG
CAAGAGTATCAAGGTACAGAGAGAAGCGGCGAACGAGGTTGTTTTCTAAGAAAATAAGGTACGAGGTTAG
GAAACTGAATGCTGAGAAAAGGCCTAGAATGAAAGGAAGGTTTGTTAAGAGATCCAATTTAGTCCCTAAT
TACCCTTTGCTTAAACCCGGGGACCCAGCTTTCTTGTACAAAGTGGTTGATAACAGCGGGTTAATTAACA
TCTTTTACCCATACGATGTTCCTGACTATGCGGGCTATCCCTATGACGTCCCGGACTATGCAGGATCCTA
TCCATATGACGTTCCAGATTACGCTGCTCAGTGCAGCGCTTAGAGCTCGAATTTCCCCGATCGTTCAAAC
ATTTGGCAATAAAGTTTCTTAAGATTGAATCCTGTTGCCGGTCTTGCGATGATTATCATATAATTTCTGT
TGAATTACGTTAAGCATGTAATAATTAACATGTAATGCATGACGTTATTTATGAGATGGGTTTTTATGAT
TAGAGTCCCGCAATTATACATTTAATACGCGATAGAAAACAAAATATAGCGCGCAAACTAGGATAAATTA
TCGCGCGCGGTGTCATCTATGTTACTAGATCGGGAATTAGCTTCATCAACGCAAGACATGCGCACGACCG
TCTGACAGGAGAGGAATTTCCGACGAGCACAGAAAGGACTTGCTCTTGGACGTAGGCCTATTTCTCAGGC
ACATGTATCAAGTGTTCGGACGTGGGTTTTCGATGGTGTATCAGCCGCCGCCAACTGGGAGATGAGGAGG
CTTTCTTGGGGGGCAGTCAGCAGTTCATTTCACAAGACAGAGGAACTTGTAAGGAGATGCACTGATTTAT
CTTGGCGCAAACCAGCAGGACGAATTAGTGGGAATAGCCCGCGAATATCTAAGTTATGCCTGTCGGCATG
AGCAGAAACTTCCAATTCGAAACAGTTTGGAGAGGTTGTTTTTGGGCATACCTTTTGTTAGTCAGCCTCT
CGATTGCTCATCGTCATTACACAGTACCGAAGTTTGATCGATCTAGTAACATAGATGACACCGCGCGCGA
TAATTTATCCTAGTTTGCGCGCTATATTTTGTTTTCTATCGCGTATTAAATGTATAATTGCGGGACTCTA
ATCATAAAAACCCATCTCATAAATAACGTCATGCATTACATGTTAATTATTACATGCTTAACGTAATTCA
ACAGAAATTATATGATAATCATCGCAAGACCGGCAACAGGATTCAATCTTAAGAAACTTTATTGCCAAAT
GTTTGAACGATCTGCTTCGACGCACTCCTTCTTTACTCCACCATCTCGTCCTTATTGAAAACGTGGGTAG
CACCAAAACGAATCAAGTCGCTGGAACTGAAGTTACCAATCACGCTGGATGATTTGCCAGTTGGATTAAT
CTTGCCTTTCCCCGCATGAATAATATTGATGAATGCATGCGTGAGGGGTATTTCGATTTTGGCAATAGCT
GCAATTGCCGCGACATCCTCCAACGAGCATAATTCTTCAGAAAAATAGCGATGTTCCATGTTGTCAGGGC
ATGCATGATGCACGTTATGAGGTGACGGTGCTAGGCAGTATTCCCTCAAAGTTTCATAGTCAGTATCATA
TTCATCATTGCATTCCTGCAAGAGAGAATTGAGACGCAATCCACACGCTGCGGCAACCTTCCGGCGTTCG
TGGTCTATTTGCTCTTGGACGTTGCAAACGTAAGTGTTGGATCCCGGTCGGCATCTACTCTATTCCTTTG
CCCTCGGACGAGTGCTGGGGCGTCGGTTTCCACTATCGGCGAGTACTTCTACACAGCCATCGGTCCAGAC
GGCCGCGCTTCTGCGGGCGATTTGTGTACGCCCGACAGTCCCGGCTCCGGATCGGACGATTGCGTCGCAT
CGACCCTGCGCCCAAGCTGCATCATCGAAATTGCCGTCAACCAAGCTCTGATAGAGTTGGTCAAGACCAA
TGCGGAGCATATACGCCCGGAGCCGCGGCGATCCTGCAAGCTCCGGATGCCTCCGCTCGAAGTAGCGCGT
CTGCTGCTCCATACAAGCCAACCACGGCCTCCAGAAGAAGATGTTGGCGACCTCGTATTGGGAATCCCCG
AACATCGCCTCGCTCCAGTCAATGACCGCTGTTATGCGGCCATTGTCCGTCAGGACATTGTTGGAGCCGA
AATCCGCGTGCACGAGGTGCCGGACTTCGGGGCAGTCCTCGGCCCAAAGCATCAGCTCATCGAGAGCCTG
CGCGACGGACGCACTGACGGTGTCGTCCATCACAGTTTGCCAGTGATACACATGGGGATCAGCAATCGCG
CATATGAAATCACGCCATGTAGTGTATTGACCGATTCCTTGCGGTCCGAATGGGCCGAACCCGCTCGTCT
GGCTAAGATCGGCCGCAGCGATCGCATCCATGGCCTCCGCGACCGGCTGCAGAACAGCGGGCAGTTCGGT
TTCAGGCAGGTCTTGCAACGTGACACCCTGTGCACGGCGGGAGATGCAATAGGTCAGGCTCTCGCTGAAT
TCCCCAATGTCAAGCACTTCCGGAATCGGGAGCGCGGCCGATGCAAAGTGCCGATAAACATAACGATCTT
TGTAGAAACCATCGGCGCAGCTATTTACCCGCAGGACATATCCACGCCCTCCTACATCGAAGCTGAAAGC
ACGAGATTCTTCGCCCTCCGAGAGCTGCATCAGGTCGGAGACGCTGTCGAACTTTTCGATCAGAAACTTC
TCGACAGACGTCGCGGTGAGTTCAGGCTTTTTCATATCGGGGTCGTCCTCTCCAAATGAAATGAACTTCC
TTATATAGAGGAAGGGTCTTGCGAAGGATAGTGGGATTGTGCGTCATCCCTTACGTCAGTGGAGATATCA
CATCAATCCACTTGCTTTGAAGACGTGGTTGGAACGTCTTCTTTTTCCACGATGCTCCTCGTGGGTGGGG
GTCCATCTTTGGGACCACTGTCGGCAGAGGCATCTTGAACGATAGCCTTTCCTTTATCGCAATGATGGCA
TTTGTAGGTGCCACCTTCCTTTTCTACTGTCCTTTTGATGAAGTGACAGATAGCTGGGCAATGGAATCCG
AGGAGGTTTCCCGATATTACCCTTTGTTGAAAAGTCTCAATAGCCCTTTGGTCTTCTGAGACTGTATCTT
TGATATTCTTGGAGTAGACGAGAGTGTCGTGCTCCACCATGTTGACGGATCTCTAGGACGCGTCGACGCG
TCGACGCGTCGACGCGTCGACGCGTCCTAGAAGCTAATTCACTGGCCGTCGTTTTACAACGTCGTGACTG
GGAAAACCCTGGCGTTACCCAACTTAATCGCCTTGCAGCACATCCCCCTTTCGCCAGCTGGCGTAATAGC
GAAGAGGCCCGCACCGATCGCCCTTCCCAACAGTTGCGCAGCCTGAATG
[44 nt withheld, positions 9220-9263]
C
[141 nt withheld, positions 9265-9405]
CCTTTGACGTTGGAGTCCACGTTCTTT
[37 nt withheld, positions 9433-9469]
ACCCTATCTCGGGCTATTCTTTTGATTTATAAGGGATTTTGCCGATTTCGGAACCACCATCAAACAGGAT
TTTCGCCTGCTGGGGCAAACCAGCGTGGACCGCTTGCTGCAACTCTCTCAGGGCCAGGCGGTGAAGGGCA
ATCAGCTGTTGCCCGTCTCACTGGTGAAAAGAAAAACCACCCCAGTACATTAAAAACGTCCGCAATGTGT
TATTAAGTTGTCTAAGCGTCAATTTGTTTACACCACAATATATCCTGCCACCAGCCAGCCAACAGCTCCC
CGACCGGCAGCTCGGCACAAAATCACCACTCGATACAGGCAGCCCATCAGTCCGGGACGGCGTCAGCGGG
AGAGCCGTTGTAAGGCGGCAGACTTTGCTCATGTTACCGATGCTATTCGGAAGAACGGCAACTAAGCTGC
CGGGTTTGAAACACGGATGATCTCGCGGAGGGTAGCATGTTGATTGTAACGATGACAGAGCGTTGCTGCC
TGTGATCAAATATCATCTCCCTCGCAGAGATCCGAATTATCAGCCTTCTTATTCATTTCTCGCTTAACCG
TGACAGGCTGTCGATCTTGAGAACTATGCCGACATAATAGGAAATCGCTGGATAAAGCCGCTGAGGAAGC
TGAGTGGCGCTATTTCTTTAGAAGTGAACGTTGACGATATCAACTCCCCTATCCATTGCTCACCGAATGG
TACAGGTCGGGGACCCGAAGTTCCGACTGTCGGCCTGATGCATCCCCGGCTGATCGACCCCAGATCTGGG
GCTGAGAAAGCCCAGTAAGGAAACAACTGTAGGTTCGAGTCGCGAGATCCCCCGGAACCAAAGGAAGTAG
GTTAAACCCGCTCCGATCAGGCCGAGCCACGCCAGGCCGAGAACATTGGTTCCTGTAGGCATCGGGATTG
GCGGATCAAACACTAAAGCTACTGGAACGAGCAGAAGTCCTCCGGCCGCCAGTTGCCAGGCGGTAAAGGT
GAGCAGAGGCACGGGAGGTTGCCACTTGCGGGTCAGCACGGTTCCGAACGCCATGGAAACCGCCCCCGCC
AGGCCCGCTGCGACGCCGACAGGATCTAGCGCTGCGTTTGGTGTCAACACCAACAGCGCCACGCCCGCAG
TTCCGCAAATAGCCCCCAGGACCGCCATCAATCGTATCGGGCTACCTAGCAGAGCGGCAGAGATGAACAC
GACCATCAGCGGCTGCACAGCGCCTACCGTCGCCGCGACCCCGCCCGGCAGGCGGTAGACCGAAATAAAC
AACAAGCTCCAGAATAGCGAAATATTAAGTGCGCCGAGGATGAAGATGCGCATCCACCAGATTCCCGTTG
GAATCTGTCGGACGATCATCACGAGCAATAAACCCGCCGGCAACGCCCGCAGCAGCATACCGGCGACCCC
TCGGCCTCGCTGTTCGGGCTCCACGAAAACGCCGGACAGATGCGCCTTGTGAGCGTCCTTGGGGCCGTCC
TCCTGTTTGAAGACCGACAGCCCAATGATCTCGCCGTCGATGTAGGCGCCGAATGCCACGGCATCTCGCA
ACCGTTCAGCGAACGCCTCCATGGGCTTTTTCTCCTCGTGCTCGTAAACGGACCCGAACATCTCTGGAGC
TTTCTTCAGGGCCGACAATCGGATCTCGCGGAAATCCTGCACGTCGGCCGCTCCAAGCCGTCGAATCTGA
GCCTTAATCACAATTGTCAATTTTAATCCTCTGTTTATCGGCAGTTCGTAGAGCGCGCCGTGCGTCCCGA
GCGATACTGAGCGAAGCAAGTGCGTCGAGCAGTGCCCGCTTGTTCCTGAAATGCCAGTAAAGCGCTGGCT
GCTGAACCCCCAGCCGGAACTGACCCCACAAGGCCCTAGCGTTTGCAATGCACCAGGTCATCATTGACCC
AGGCGTGTTCCACCAGGCCGCTGCCTCGCAACTCTTCGCAGGCTTCGCCGACCTGCTCGCGCCACTTCTT
CACGCGGGTGGAATCCGATCCGCACATGAGGCGGAAGGTTTCCAGCTTGAGCGGGTACGGCTCCCGGTGC
GAGCTGAAATAGTCGAACATCCGTCGGGCCGTCGGCGACAGCTTGCGGTACTTCTCCCATATGAATTTCG
TGTAGTGGTCGCCAGCAAACAGCACGACGATTTCCTCGTCGATCAGGACCTGGCAACGGGACGTTTTCTT
GCCACGGTCCAGGACGCGGAAGCGGTGCAGCAGCGACACCGATTCCAGGTGCCCAACGCGGTCGGACGTG
AAGCCCATCGCCGTCGCCTGTAGGCGCGACAGGCATTCCTCGGCCTTCGTGTAATACCGGCCATTGATCG
ACCAGCCCAGGTCCTGGCAAAGCTCGTAGAACGTGAAGGTGATCGGCTCGCCGATAGGGGTGCGCTTCGC
GTACTCCAACACCTGCTGCCACACCAGTTCGTCATCGTCGGCCCGCAGCTCGACGCCGGTGTAGGTGATC
TTCACGTCCTTGTTGACGTGGAAAATGACCTTGTTTTGCAGCGCCTCGCGCGGGATTTTCTTGTTGCGCG
TGGTGAACAGGGCAGAGCGGGCCGTGTCGTTTGGCATCGCTCGCATCGTGTCCGGCCACGGCGCAATATC
GAACAAGGAAAGCTGCATTTCCTTGATCTGCTGCTTCGTGTGTTTCAGCAACGCGGCCTGCTTGGCCTCG
CTGACCTGTTTTGCCAGGTCCTCGCCGGCGGTTTTTCGCTTCTTGGTCGTCATAGTTCCTCGCGTGTCGA
TGGTCATCGACTTCGCCAAACCTGCCGCCTCCTGTTCGAGACGACGCGAACGCTCCACGGCGGCCGATGG
CGCGGGCAGGGCAGGGGGAGCCAGTTGCACGCTGTCGCGCTCGATCTTGGCCGTAGCTTGCTGGACCATC
GAGCCGACGGACTGGAAGGTTTCGCGGGGCGCACGCATGACGGTGCGGCTTGCGATGGTTTCGGCATCCT
CGGCGGAAAACCCCGCGTCGATCAGTTCTTGCCTGTATGCCTTCCGGTCAAACGTCCGATTCATTCACCC
TCCTTGCGGGATTGCCCCGACTCACGCCGGGGCAATGTGCCCTTATTCCTGATTTGACCCGCCTGGTGCC
TTGGTGTCCAGATAATCCACCTTATCGGCAATGAAGTCGGTCCCGTAGACCGTCTGGCCGTCCTTCTCGT
ACTTGGTATTCCGAATCTTGCCCTGCACGAATACCAGCGACCCCTTGCCCAAATACTTGCCGTGGGCCTC
GGCCTGAGAGCCAAAACACTTGATGCGGAAGAAGTCGGTGCGCTCCTGCTTGTCGCCGGCATCGTTGCGC
CACATCTAGGTACTAAAACAATTCATCCAGTAAAATATAATATTTTATTTTCTCCCAATCAGGCTTGATC
CCCAGTAAGTCAAAAAATAGCTCGACATACTGTTCTTCCCCGATATCCTCCCTGATCGACCGGACGCAGA
AGGCAATGTCATACCACTTGTCCGCCCTGCCGCTTCTCCCAAGATCAATAAAGCCACTTACTTTGCCATC
TTTCACAAAGATGTTGCTGTCTCCCAGGTCGCCGTGGGAAAAGACAAGTTCCTCTTCGGGCTTTTCCGTC
TTTAAAAAATCATACAGCTCGCGCGGATCTTTAAATGGAGTGTCTTCTTCCCAGTTTTCGCAATCCACAT
CGGCCAGATCGTTATTCAGTAAGTAATCCAATTCGGCTAAGCGGCTGTCTAAGCTATTCGTATAGGGACA
ATCCGATATGTCGATGGAGTGAAAGAGCCTGATGCACTCCGCATACAGCTCGATAATCTTTTCAGGGCTT
TGTTCATCTTCATACTCTTCCGAGCAAAGGACGCCATCGGCCTCACTCATGAGCAGATTGCTCCAGCCAT
CATGCCGTTCAAAGTGCAGGACCTTTGGAACAGGCAGCTTTCCTTCCAGCCATAGCATCATGTCCTTTTC
CCGTTCCACATCATAGGTGGTCCCTTTATACCGGCTGTCCGTCATTTTTAAATATAGGTTTTCATTTTCT
CCCACCAGCTTATATACCTTAGCAGGAGACATTCCTTCCGTATCTTTTACGCAGCGGTATTTTTCGATCA
GTTTTTTCAATTCCGGTGATATTCTCATTTTAGCCATTTATTATTTCCTTCCTCTTTTCTACAGTATTTA
AAGATACCCCAAGAAGCTAATTATAACAAGACGAACTCCAATTCACTGTTCCTTGCATTCTAAAACCTTA
AATACCAGAAAACAGCTTTTTCAAAGTTGTTTTCAAAGTTGGCGTATAACATAGTATCGACGGAGCCGAT
TTTGAAACCACAATTATGGGTGATGCTGCCAACTTACTGATTTAGTGTATGATGGTGTTTTTGAGGTGCT
CCAGTGGCTTCTGTTTCTATCAGCTGTCCCTCCTGTTCAGCTACTGACGGGGTGGTGCGTAACGGCAAAA
GCACCGCCGGACATCAGCGCTATCTCTGCTCTCACTGCCGTAAAACATGGCAACTGCAGTTCACTTACAC
CGCTTCTCAACCCGGTACGCACCAGAAAATCATTGATATGGCCATGAATGGCGTTGGATGCCGGGCAACA
GCCCGCATTATGGGCGTTGGCCTCAACACGATTTTACGTCACTTAAAAAACTCAGGCCGCAGTCGGTAAC
CTCGCGCATACAGCCGGGCAGTGACGTCATCGTCTGCGCGGAAATGGACGAACAGTGGGGCTATGTCGGG
GCTAAATCGCGCCAGCGCTGGCTGTTTTACGCGTATGACAGTCTCCGGAAGACGGTTGTTGCGCACGTAT
TCGGTGAACGCACTATGGCGACGCTGGGGCGTCTTATGAGCCTGCTGTCACCCTTTGACGTGGTGATATG
GATGACGGATGGCTGGCCGCTGTATGAATCCCGCCTGAAGGGAAAGCTGCACGTAATCAGCAAGCGATAT
ACGCAGCGAATTGAGCGGCATAACCTGAATCTGAGGCAGCACCTGGCACGGCTGGGACGGAAGTCGCTGT
CGTTCTCAAAATCGGTGGAGCTGCATGACAAAGTCATCGGGCATTATCTGAACATAAAACACTATCAATA
AGTTGGAGTCATTACCCAATTATGATAGAATTTACAAGCTATAAGGTTATTGTCCTGGGTTTCAAGCATT
AGTCCATGCAAGTTTTTATGCTTTGCCCATTCTATAGATATATTGATAAGCGCGCTGCCTATGCCTTGCC
CCCTGAAATCCTTACATACGGCGATATCTTCTATATAAAAGATATATTATCTTATCAGTATTGTCAATAT
ATTCAAGGCAATCTGCCTCCTCATCCTCTTCATCCTCTTCGTCTTGGTAGCTTTTTAAATATGGCGCTTC
ATAGAGTAATTCTGTAAAGGTCCAATTCTCGTTTTCATACCTCGGTATAATCTTACCTATCACCTCAAAT
GGTTCGCTGGGTTTATCGCACCCCCGAACACGAGCACGGCACCCGCGACCACTATGCCAAGAATGCCCAA
GGTAAAAATTGCCGGCCCCGCCATGAAGTCCGTGAATGCCCCGACGGCCGAAGTGAAGGGCAGGCCGCCA
CCCAGGCCGCCGCCCTCACTGCCCGGCACCTGGTCGCTGAATGTCGATGCCAGCACCTGCGGCACGTCAA
TGCTTCCGGGCGTCGCGCTCGGGCTGATCGCCCATCCCGTTACTGCCCCGATCCCGGCAATGGCAAGGAC
TGCCAGCGCTGCCATTTTTGGGGTGAGGCCGTTCGCGGCCGAGGGGCGCAGCCCCTGGGGGGATGGGAGG
CCCGCGTTAGCGGGCCGGGAGGGTTCGAGAAGGGGGGGCACCCCCCTTCGGCGTGCGCGGTCACGCGCAC
AGGGCGCAGCCCTGGTTAAAAACAAGGTTTATAAATATTGGTTTAAAAGCAGGTTAAAAGACAGGTTAGC
GGTGGCCGAAAAACGGGCGGAAACCCTTGCAAATGCTGGATTTTCTGCCTGTGGACAGCCCCTCAAATGT
CAATAGGTGCGCCCCTCATCTGTCAGCACTCTGCCCCTCAAGTGTCAAGGATCGCGCCCCTCATCTGTCA
GTAGTCGCGCCCCTCAAGTGTCAATACCGCAGGGCACTTATCCCCAGGCTTGTCCACATCATCTGTGGGA
AACTCGCGTAAAATCAGGCGTTTTCGCCGATTTGCGAGGCTGGCCAGCTCCACGTCGCCGGCCGAAATCG
AGCCTGCCCCTCATCTGTCAACGCCGCGCCGGGTGAGTCGGCCCCTCAAGTGTCAACGTCCGCCCCTCAT
CTGTCAGTGAGGGCCAAGTTTTCCGCGAGGTATCCACAACGCCGGCGGCCGCGGTGTCTCGCACACGGCT
TCGACGGCGTTTCTGGCGCGTTTGCAGGGCCATAGACGGCCGCCAGCCCAGCGGCGAGGGCAACCAGCCC
GGTGAGCGTCGGAAAGGCGC
Features (pLannotate 1.2.2; 37 found; start..end, strand, type, name):
      3..89      -  CDS            traI (fragment): TRAI6_ECOLX - Experimental evidence at protein level: Swiss-Prot protein existence level 1. The initiation process of transfer DNA synthesis requires the interaction of at least three plasmid-specific components (TraH, I, and J) at the transfer origin resulting in the assembly of a specialised nucleoprotein complex - the relaxosome. Site- and strand-specific cleavage at the transfer origin is dependent on TraI and TraJ. From Escherichia coli.
    127..498     -  CDS            traJ: oriT-recognizing protein; traJ
    531..640     -  oriT           oriT: incP origin of transfer
    772..962     +  rep_origin     ori (fragment): high-copy-number ColE1/pMB1/pBR322/pUC origin of replication
   1321..1971    -  CDS            TetR: tetracycline resistance regulatory protein; tetR
   2077..2326    +  CDS            TcR (fragment): tetracycline efflux protein; tetA; confers resistance to tetracycline
   2436..2460    -  misc_feature   RB T-DNA repeat: right border repeat from nopaline C58 T-DNA
   2490..2508    +  misc_feature   MCS (fragment): pUC18/19 multiple cloning site
   2559..2904    +  promoter       CaMV 35S promoter: strong constitutive promoter from cauliflower mosaic virus
   2856..2902    +  promoter       minimal CaMV 35S promoter: minimal 35S promoter from cauliflower mosaic virus
   2914..2932    -  misc_feature   MCS (fragment): pUC18/19 multiple cloning site
   2943..3458    +  CDS            P19_TBSVC: Experimental evidence at protein level: Swiss-Prot protein existence level 1. Acts as a suppressor of RNA-mediated gene silencing, also known as post-transcriptional gene silencing (PTGS), a mechanism of plant viral defense that limits the accumulation of viral RNAs. Binds to short interfering RNAs (siRNAs) with high affinity. Acts as a molecular caliper to specifically select siRNAs based on the length of the duplex region of the RNA (By similarity). From Tomato bushy stunt virus (strain Cherry) (TBSV).
   3531..3707    +  polyA_signal   CaMV poly(A) signal: cauliflower mosaic virus polyadenylation signal
   4210..4551    +  promoter       CaMV 35S promoter: strong constitutive promoter from cauliflower mosaic virus
   4577..4601    +  protein_bind   attB1: mutant version of attB; recombination site for the Gateway® BP reaction BP Clonase™
   4655..4795    +  CDS            COL3 (fragment): COL3_ARATH - Experimental evidence at protein level: Swiss-Prot protein existence level 1. From Arabidopsis thaliana (Mouse-ear cress).
   5624..5938    +  CDS            CIA2 (fragment): CIA2_ARATH - Experimental evidence at protein level: Swiss-Prot protein existence level 1. Responsible for specific up-regulation of the translocon genes TOC33 and TOC75 in leaves. Involved in the general chloroplast protein import pathway regulation, including protein import and protein translation efficiencies. From Arabidopsis thaliana (Mouse-ear cress).
   5973..5997    -  protein_bind   attB2: mutant version of attB; recombination site for the Gateway® BP reaction BP Clonase™
   6026..6115    +  CDS            3xHA: three tandem HA epitope tags
   6149..6401    +  terminator     NOS terminator: nopaline synthase terminator and poly(A) signal
   6830..7082    -  terminator     NOS terminator: nopaline synthase terminator and poly(A) signal
   7106..7534    -  CDS            nos (fragment): DHNO_AGRT7 - Protein inferred from homology: Swiss-Prot protein existence level 3. From Agrobacterium tumefaciens (strain T37).
   7550..8575    -  CDS            HygR: aminoglycoside phosphotransferase from E. coli; aph(4)-Ia; confers resistance to hygromycin
   8585..8929    -  promoter       CaMV 35S promoter: strong constitutive promoter from cauliflower mosaic virus
   8586..8632    -  promoter       minimal CaMV 35S promoter: minimal 35S promoter from cauliflower mosaic virus
   9067..9222    +  CDS            lacZα (fragment) (sequence partly withheld): LacZα fragment of β-galactosidase; lacZ fragment
   9220..9520    +  rep_origin     M13 ori (fragment) (sequence partly withheld): M13 bacteriophage origin of replication; arrow indicates direction of (+) strand synthesis
   9521..9651    +  CDS            lacI (fragment): lac repressor; lacI; The lac repressor binds to the lac operator to inhibit transcription in E. coli. This inhibition can be relieved by adding lactose or isopropyl-β-D-thiogalactopyranoside (IPTG).
   9705..9729    -  misc_feature   LB T-DNA repeat: left border repeat from nopaline C58 T-DNA
  11186..11305   -  CDS            tetR (fragment): TETR1_ECOLX - Experimental evidence at protein level: Swiss-Prot protein existence level 1. TetR is the repressor of the tetracycline resistance element; its N-terminal region forms a helix-turn-helix structure and binds DNA. Binding of tetracycline to TetR reduces the repressor affinity for the tetracycline resistance gene (tetA) promoter operator sites. From Escherichia coli.
  11325..12473   -  CDS            trfA: trans-acting replication protein that binds to and activates oriV
  12772..13566   -  CDS            KanR: aminoglycoside phosphotransferase; aphA-3; confers resistance to kanamycin
  13758..14525   +  mobile_element IS1: prokaryotic transposable element IS1
  14534..14683   -  CDS            satA (fragment): STA_BACSU - Also known as yyaR. Experimental evidence at protein level: Swiss-Prot protein existence level 1. Involved in resistance to streptothricin, a broad-spectrum antibiotic produced by streptomycetes. Detoxifies streptothricin via acetylation of the beta amino group of the first beta-lysyl moiety of streptothricin. From Bacillus subtilis (strain 168).
  14682..14876   -  CDS            satA (fragment): STA_BACSU - Also known as yyaR. Experimental evidence at protein level: Swiss-Prot protein existence level 1. Involved in resistance to streptothricin, a broad-spectrum antibiotic produced by streptomycetes. Detoxifies streptothricin via acetylation of the beta amino group of the first beta-lysyl moiety of streptothricin. From Bacillus subtilis (strain 168).
  14879..15154   -  CDS            klaC (fragment): KLAC_ECOLX - Also known as telB. Protein predicted: Swiss-Prot protein existence level 4. Belongs to the kla operon, which is associated with cryptic tellurite resistance, and IncW plasmid fertility inhibition. From Escherichia coli.
  15218..15849   -  rep_origin     oriV: incP origin of replication
