[The description below was written by a language model from this plasmid's Addgene catalogue record and pLannotate feature annotations shown in this document.]
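Description:
pGWB14-LYX057 is a plant binary expression vector built on the pGWB14 backbone and intended for Agrobacterium-mediated transient or stable expression of a Nicotiana benthamiana transcription factor. The backbone is a low-copy, broad-host-range IncP-type replicon: the feature table shows oriV with its activating replication protein trfA, plus oriT and traJ for conjugative mobilisation. These elements allow maintenance in both E. coli and Agrobacterium. Bacterial selection is by kanamycin (an aphA-3 KanR gene). Remnants of tetracycline-resistance genes, an IS1 element and other partial backbone fragments are also annotated.

Between the nopaline-type right and left T-DNA border repeats lie three plant expression units. The main cassette uses a CaMV 35S promoter to drive the insert, gene model Niben101Scf00753g03018.1. The insert is flanked by attB1 and attB2 Gateway sites, although the record lists Gibson cloning as the method used. It is fused at its C-terminus to a 3xHA epitope tag and followed by a NOS terminator. Fragmentary similarity hits within the insert to Arabidopsis COL3 and CIA2 hint at a related family of plant regulators, but the record does not name the family.

A second 35S-driven cassette encodes the tomato bushy stunt virus P19 protein with a CaMV poly(A) signal. P19 suppresses RNA silencing by binding siRNAs and is commonly included to boost transient expression in infiltrated leaves. It is not mentioned in the catalogue fields and appears only in the sequence annotation. The third unit, in the opposite orientation, is a 35S-driven hygromycin phosphotransferase gene with a NOS terminator, used to select stable transformants. The HA tag allows the expressed transcription factor to be detected or immunoprecipitated.
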