Addgene plasmid #126275: pGWB14-LYX057
Purpose: With a Nicotiana benthamiana transcription factor in PGWB14 backbone, for Agrobacterium mediated transient or stable expression corresponding transcription factor fused with a C-terminal HA tag.
Depositing lab: Silin Zhong. Depositing organization: Chinese University of Hong Kong.
Backbone
  Vector backbone: pGWB14
  Vector type: Plant Expression
  Selectable markers: Hygromycin
Growth in bacteria
  Bacterial resistance: Kanamycin, 50 μg/mL
  Growth temperature: 37°C
  Growth strain: DH5alpha
  Copy number: Low Copy
Gene/Insert
  Gene/Insert name: Niben101Scf00753g03018.1
  Species: Nicotiana benthamiana
  Promoter: CaMV 35S
  Tag / fusion protein: HA (C terminal on insert)
  Cloning method: Gibson Cloning
Terms and licenses: Academic/Nonprofit Terms; Industry Terms: Not Available to Industry
How to cite: pGWB14-LYX057 was a gift from Silin Zhong (Addgene plasmid # 126275 ; http://n2t.net/addgene:126275 ; RRID:Addgene_126275)
