>Addgene plasmid #126275 | pGWB14-LYX057 | depositor partial sequence | sequence record 241549 | Niben101Scf00753g03018.1
ATGGTTTCGGATGCAAAATTGGCAAGGGCAATGGGTGGAAAAACAGCAAGAGCTTGTGACAATTGTATTA
GAAAAAGGGCACGTTGGTATTGTCCAGCCGATGATGCATTTTTATGTCAAAATTGTGATTCTTCTGTTCA
TTCAGCTAATCCTTTAGCTCGTAGACACGAAAGAGTTCGTCTTAAAACATCATCACTCAAAGAATCTTCA
CCAGACGAAAACTTTCCCAATTTGGAAAGTCCAGTCTCAGTCTCAGTTTCAGTTTCAGTCCCATCGTGGC
ATCGTGGATTTACACGAAAGGCACGAACTCCTAGGAATGTGAGAAAGGTTAGTAAATCCACCGAGGAAGA
GGAGGAGGAAGAAGTTATTCGTAAGAACCCTATTCATCTTGTTCCTGAGATATTAAGCGATGAGAATTCA
ATTGATGACAACGAGGAGCAACTCTTATATCGGGTGCCTATATTTGATCCGTTTGTAGCTGAGCTCTGCA
CGTCAGCCACCAGAAATGATCAGATGGAGAACGTGCAGACAGCAGCAGAGGCAGATTCAGAATTTAAACC
TGAATCTAAAGAGACGTTACAACATGATAATATCTGTAACGGTGATTTAAATAGGTTTCATGGGATGTTG
CCATCTGAAATGGAGCTAGCAGAATTTGCAGCTGATGTTGAAAGTTTACTAGGGAAAGGACTTGATGATG
AATCATTTGATATGGAAGGGTTAGGTCTTTCAGGGGGTTGTAATAAGGAGGAAAATTCAATGGAATGTTC
TATGGTTAGTACTTATAAAAAAGTAAAAATTGAAGATGAAGGAGAAGGTGATGAAGTTGTTATGGATACA
ACTACTACTAACCATGATATTGATATTAATGGTGATATTTTTGAGTTCAAATTCGATTACGATTCACCGA
CGAATATTAATGGAGGAGATGAAGTTGGAGAAGAAGTTATGGAGATTAATGGTGAAGATGGTGTTGTTGG
GGATGCAAATTTTAAGGAGAAAAAGAAAATATTATTGAATCTTGATTATGAAACTGTATTAATAGCATGG
GCTGATCAAAGGTCTCCTTGGACTAATGGTGAAAAGCCAGAATTGGATTCCAATGATTGTTGGCCAGACT
GCATGGGAAACTGTGGAACAATTCATCCATATGGAATAATGAATGGACATGCAACAATTATAGACAGAGG
AAGAGAAGCAAGAGTATCAAGGTACAGAGAGAAGCGGCGAACGAGGTTGTTTTCTAAGAAAATAAGGTAC
GAGGTTAGGAAACTGAATGCTGAGAAAAGGCCTAGAATGAAAGGAAGGTTTGTTAAGAGATCCAATTTAG
TTCCTAATTACCCTTTGCTTAAA
